>Addgene plasmid #81497 | pDONR223_POT1_p.G76V | addgene full sequence | sequence record 168608 | Addgene NGS result
CTTTCCTGCGTTATCCCCTGATTCTGTGGATAACCGTATTACCGCCTTTGAGTGAGCTGATACCGCTCGC
CGCAGCCGAACGACCGAGCGCAGCGAGTCAGTGAGCGAGGAAGCGGAAGAGCGCCCAATACGCAAACCGC
CTCTCCCCGCGCGTTGGCCGATTCATTAATGCAGCTGGCACGACAGGTTTCCCGACTGGAAAGCGGGCAG
TGAGCGCAACGCAATTAATACGCGTACCGCTAGCCAGGAAGAGTTTGTAGAAACGCAAAAAGGCCATCCG
TCAGGATGGCCTTCTGCTTAGTTTGATGCCTGGCAGTTTATGGCGGGCGTCCTGCCCGCCACCCTCCGGG
CCGTTGCTTCACAACGTTCAAATCCGCTCCCGGCGGATTTGTCCTACTCAGGAGAGCGTTCACCGACAAA
CAACAGATAAAACGAAAGGCCCAGTCTTCCGACTGAGCCTTTCGTTTTATTTGATGCCTGGCAGTTCCCT
ACTCTCGCGTTAACGCTAGCATGGATGTTTTCCCAGTCACGACGTTGTAAAACGACGGCCAGTCTTAAGC
TCGGGCCCCAAATAATGATTTTATTTTGACTGATAGTGACCTGTTCGTTGCAACAAATTGATGAGCAATG
CTTTTTTATAATGACAACTTTGTACAAAAAAGTTGGCACCATGTCTTTGGTTCCAGCAACAAATTATATA
TATACACCCCTGAATCAACTTAAGGGTGGTACAATTGTCAATGTCTATGGTGTTGTGAAGTTCTTTAAGC
CCCCATATCTAAGCAAAGGAACTGATTATTGCTCAGTTGTAACTATTGTGGACCAGACAAATGTAAAACT
AACTTGCCTGCTCTTTAGTGGAAACTATGAAGCCCTTCCAATAATTTATAAAAATGTAGATATTGTTCGC
TTTCACAGGCTGAAGATTCAAGTATATAAAAAGGAGACTCAGGGTATCACCAGCTCTGGCTTTGCATCTT
TGACGTTTGAGGGAACTTTGGGAGCCCCTATCATACCTCGCACTTCAAGCAAGTATTTTAACTTCACTAC
TGAGGACCACAAAATGGTAGAAGCCTTACGTGTTTGGGCATCTACTCATATGTCACCGTCTTGGACATTA
CTAAAATTGTGTGATGTTCAGCCAATGCAGTATTTTGACCTGACTTGTCAGCTCTTGGGCAAAGCAGAAG
TGGACGGAGCATCATTTCTTCTAAAGGTATGGGATGGCACCAGGACACCATTTCCATCTTGGAGAGTCTT
AATACAAGACCTTGTTCTTGAAGGTGATTTAAGTCACATCCATCGGCTACAAAATCTGACAATAGACATT
TTAGTCTACGATAACCATGTTCATGTGGCAAGATCTCTGAAGGTTGGAAGCTTTCTTAGAATCTATAGCC
TTCATACCAAACTTCAATCAATGAATTCAGAGAATCAGACAATGTTAAGTTTAGAGTTTCATCTTCATGG
AGGTACCAGTTACGGTCGGGGAATCAGGGTCTTGCCAGAAAGTAACTCTGATGTGGATCAACTGAAAAAG
GATTTAGAATCTGCAAATTTGACAGCCAATCAGCATTCAGATGTTATCTGTCAATCAGAACCTGACGACA
GCTTTCCAAGCTCTGGATCAGTATCATTATACGAGGTAGAAAGATGTCAACAGCTATCTGCTACAATACT
TACAGATCATCAGTATTTGGAGAGGACACCACTATGTGCCATTTTGAAACAAAAAGCTCCTCAACAATAC
CGCATCCGAGCAAAATTGAGGTCATATAAGCCCAGAAGACTATTTCAGTCTGTTAAACTTCATTGCCCTA
AATGTCATTTGCTGCAAGAAGTTCCACATGAGGGCGATTTGGATATAATTTTTCAGGATGGTGCAACTAA
AACCCCAGATGTCAAGCTACAAAATACATCATTATATGATTCAAAAATCTGGACCACTAAAAATCAAAAA
GGACGAAAAGTAGCAGTTCATTTTGTGAAAAATAATGGTATTCTCCCGCTTTCAAATGAATGTCTACTTT
TGATAGAAGGAGGTACACTCAGTGAAATTTGCAAACTCTCGAACAAGTTTAATAGTGTAATTCCTGTGAG
ATCTGGCCACGAAGACCTGGAACTTTTGGACCTTTCAGCACCATTTCTTATACAAGGAACAATACATCAC
TATGGATGTAAACAGTGTTCTAGTTTGAGATCCATACAAAATCTAAATTCCCTGGTTGATAAAACATCGT
GGATTCCTTCTTCTGTGGCAGAAGCACTGGGTATTGTACCCCTCCAATATGTGTTTGTTATGACCTTTAC
ACTTGATGATGGAACAGGAGTACTAGAAGCCTATCTCATGGATTCTGACAAATTCTTCCAGATTCCAGCA
TCAGAAGTTCTGATGGATGATGACCTTCAGAAAAGTGTGGATATGATCATGGATATGTTTTGTCCTCCAG
GAATAAAAATTGATGCATATCCGTGGTTGGAATGCTTCATCAAGTCATACAATGTCACAAATGGAACAGA
TAATCAAATTTGCTATCAGATTTTTGACACCACAGTTGCAGAAGATGTAATCTGCCCAACTTTCTTGTAC
AAAGTTGGCATTATAAGAAAGCATTGCTTATCAATTTGTTGCAACGAACAGGTCACTATCAGTCAAAATA
AAATCATTATTTGCCATCCAGCTGATATCCCCTATAGTGAGTCGTATTACATGGTCATAGCTGTTTCCTG
GCAGCTCTGGCCCGTGTCTCAAAATCTCTGATGTTACATTGCACAAGATAAAAATATATCATCATGCCTC
CTCTAGACCAGCCAGGACAGAAATGCCTCGACTTCGCTGCTACCCAAGGTTGCCGGGTGACGCACACCGT
GGAAACGGATGAAGGCACGAACCCAGTGGACATAAGCCTGTTCGGTTCGTAAGCTGTAATGCAAGTAGCG
TATGCGCTCACGCAACTGGTCCAGAACCTTGACCGAACGCAGCGGTGGTAACGGCGCAGTGGCGGTTTTC
ATGGCTTGTTATGACTGTTTTTTTGGGGTACAGTCTATGCCTCGGGCATCCAAGCAGCAAGCGCGTTACG
CCGTGGGTCGATGTTTGATGTTATGGAGCAGCAACGATGTTACGCAGCAGGGCAGTCGCCCTAAAACAAA
GTTAAACATTATGAGGGAAGCGGTGATCGCCGAAGTATCGACTCAACTATCAGAGGTAGTTGGCGTCATC
GAGCGCCATCTCGAACCGACGTTGCTGGCCGTACATTTGTACGGCTCCGCAGTGGATGGCGGCCTGAAGC
CACACAGTGATATTGATTTGCTGGTTACGGTGACCGTAAGGCTTGATGAAACAACGCGGCGAGCTTTGAT
CAACGACCTTTTGGAAACTTCGGCTTCCCCTGGAGAGAGCGAGATTCTCCGCGCTGTAGAAGTCACCATT
GTTGTGCACGACGACATCATTCCGTGGCGTTATCCAGCTAAGCGCGAACTGCAATTTGGAGAATGGCAGC
GCAATGACATTCTTGCAGGTATCTTCGAGCCAGCCACGATCGACATTGATCTGGCTATCTTGCTGACAAA
AGCAAGAGAACATAGCGTTGCCTTGGTAGGTCCAGCGGCGGAGGAACTCTTTGATCCGGTTCCTGAACAG
GATCTATTTGAGGCGCTAAATGAAACCTTAACGCTATGGAACTCGCCGCCCGACTGGGCTGGCGATGAGC
GAAATGTAGTGCTTACGTTGTCCCGCATTTGGTACAGCGCAGTAACCGGCAAAATCGCGCCGAAGGATGT
CGCTGCCGACTGGGCAATGGAGCGCCTGCCGGCCCAGTATCAGCCCGTCATACTTGAAGCTAGACAGGCT
TATCTTGGACAAGAAGAAGATCGCTTGGCCTCGCGCGCAGATCAGTTGGAAGAATTTGTCCACTACGTGA
AAGGCGAGATCACCAAGGTAGTCGGCAAATAACCCTCGAGCCACCCATGACCAAAATCCCTTAACGTGAG
TTACGCGTCGTTCCACTGAGCGTCAGACCCCGTAGAAAAGATCAAAGGATCTTCTTGAGATCCTTTTTTT
CTGCGCGTAATCTGCTGCTTGCAAACAAAAAAACCACCGCTACCAGCGGTGGTTTGTTTGCCGGATCAAG
AGCTACCAACTCTTTTTCCGAAGGTAACTGGCTTCAGCAGAGCGCAGATACCAAATACTGTTCTTCTAGT
GTAGCCGTAGTTAGGCCACCACTTCAAGAACTCTGTAGCACCGCCTACATACCTCGCTCTGCTAATCCTG
TTACCAGTGGCTGCTGCCAGTGGCGATAAGTCGTGTCTTACCGGGTTGGACTCAAGACGATAGTTACCGG
ATAAGGCGCAGCGGTCGGGCTGAACGGGGGGTTCGTGCACACAGCCCAGCTTGGAGCGAACGACCTACAC
CGAACTGAGATACCTACAGCGTGAGCTATGAGAAAGCGCCACGCTTCCCGAAGGGAGAAAGGCGGACAGG
TATCCGGTAAGCGGCAGGGTCGGAACAGGAGAGCGCACGAGGGAGCTTCCAGGGGGAAACGCCTGGTATC
TTTATAGTCCTGTCGGGTTTCGCCACCTCTGACTTGAGCGTCGATTTTTGTGATGCTCGTCAGGGGGGCG
GAGCCTATGGAAAAACGCCAGCAACGCGGCCTTTTTACGGTTCCTGGCCTTTTGCTGGCCTTTTGCTCAC
ATGTT
Features (pLannotate 1.2.2; 12 found; start..end, strand, type, name):
    121..213     +  CDS            lacI (fragment): lac repressor; lacI; The lac repressor binds to the lac operator to inhibit transcription in E. coli. This inhibition can be relieved by adding lactose or isopropyl-β-D-thiogalactopyranoside (IPTG).
    268..295     -  terminator     rrnB T2 terminator: transcription terminator T2 from the E. coli rrnB gene
    427..470     +  terminator     rrnB T1 terminator: Escherichia coli rrnB; transcription terminator T1 from the E. coli rrnB gene
    517..553     -  CDS            lacZα (fragment): LacZα fragment of β-galactosidase; lacZ fragment
    570..665     +  protein_bind   attL3: mutant version of attL; recombination site for the Gateway® LR reaction LR Clonase™
    671..2572    +  CDS            POT1: POTE1_HUMAN - Experimental evidence at protein level: Swiss-Prot protein existence level 1. Component of the telomerase ribonucleoprotein (RNP) complex that is essential for the replication of chromosome termini. Is a component of the double-stranded telomeric DNA-binding TRF1 complex which is involved in the regulation of telomere length by cis- inhibition of telomerase. Also acts as a single-stranded telomeric DNA- binding protein and thus may act as a downstream effector of the TRF1 complex and may transduce information about telomere maintenance and/or length to the telomere terminus. Comp
   2575..2673    -  protein_bind   attL2: mutant version of attL; recombination site for the Gateway® LR reaction LR Clonase™
   2691..2709    -  promoter       T7 promoter: promoter for bacteriophage T7 RNA polymerase
   2899..2922    +  promoter       Pc promoter (fragment): intI1 (promoter lies within the coding sequence); class 1 integron promoter
   3098..3154    +  CDS            GmR (fragment): gentamycin acetyltransferase; aacC1; confers resistance to gentamycin
   3161..3952    +  CDS            SmR: aminoglycoside adenylyltransferase (Murphy, 1985); aadA; confers resistance to spectinomycin and streptomycin
   4045..4633    +  rep_origin     ori: high-copy-number ColE1/pMB1/pBR322/pUC origin of replication
