[The description below was written by a language model from this plasmid's Addgene catalogue record and pLannotate feature annotations shown in this document.]
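Description:
pDONR223_POT1_p.G76V is a Gateway entry clone built in the Invitrogen pDONR223 backbone, carrying the human POT1 open reading frame (reference transcript NM_015450.2) with a glycine-to-valine substitution at residue 76. It is a bacterial shuttle and storage plasmid rather than an expression vector. The sequenced record is about 4.7 kb and replicates in E. coli from a high-copy ColE1/pUC-type origin. Selection is by spectinomycin through the aadA (SmR) aminoglycoside adenylyltransferase gene, which sits downstream of fragments of a class 1 integron Pc promoter and a gentamicin resistance gene. Small lacI and lacZα remnants are also annotated, and rrnB T1 and T2 terminators upstream of the cloning site insulate the insert from read-through transcription.

The POT1 coding sequence is flanked by attL recombination sites, annotated as attL3 and attL2. These allow the ORF to be moved by an LR Clonase reaction into any compatible Gateway destination vector. No promoter drives the insert in this plasmid. A T7 promoter lies just outside the downstream att site in reverse orientation, and M13 primer sites are used for sequencing. The clone is in the "open" configuration, with no stop codon directly after the insert, so it can be fused in frame to C-terminal tags supplied by a destination vector. POT1 encodes a single-stranded telomeric DNA-binding protein involved in telomere length regulation. This variant belongs to the Target Accelerator Plasmid Collection, a resource created for systematic functional testing of rare cancer-associated alleles, so its typical use is as a source clone for generating expression constructs that compare the mutant with wild-type POT1.
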