Addgene plasmid #81497: pDONR223_POT1_p.G76V
Purpose: Gateway Donor vector containing POT1 , part of the Target Accelerator Plasmid Collection.
Depositing lab: Jesse Boehm & William Hahn & David Root. Depositing organization: Broad Institute. Publication: Systematic Functional Interrogation of Rare Cancer Variants Identifies Oncogenic Alleles. Kim E, Ilic N, Shrestha Y, Zou L, Kamburov A, Zhu C, Yang X, Lubonja R, Tran N, Nguyen C, Lawrence MS, Piccioni F, Bagul M, Doench JG, Chouinard CR, Wu X, Hogstrom L, Natoli T, Tamayo P, Horn H, Corsello SM, Lage K, Root DE, Subramanian A, Golub TR, Getz G, Boehm JS, Hahn WC. Cancer Discov. 2016 Jul;6(7):714-26. doi: 10.1158/2159-8290.CD-16-0160. Epub 2016 May 4. PubMed 27147599.
Backbone
  Vector backbone: pDONR223
  Backbone manufacturer: Invitrogen
  Backbone size w/o insert (bp): 2790
  Vector type: Gateway Entry vector
Growth in bacteria
  Bacterial resistance: Spectinomycin, 50 μg/mL
  Growth temperature: 37°C
  Growth strain: DH5alpha
  Copy number: High Copy
Gene/Insert
  Gene/Insert name: POT1 (alt name: NM_015450.2)
  Species: H. sapiens (human)
  Mutation: G76V
  Entrez Gene: POT1 (a.k.a. CMM10, CRMCC3, GLM9, HPOT1, PFBMFT8, TPDS3)
  Promoter: None
  Cloning method: Gateway Cloning
  Sequencing primers: 5′ M13pUC-fwd; 3′ M13-Rev
Terms and licenses: Academic/Nonprofit Terms; Industry Terms: Not Available to Industry
Depositor comments: Open state: NO stop codon immediately follows insert
How to cite: pDONR223_POT1_p.G76V was a gift from Jesse Boehm & William Hahn & David Root (Addgene plasmid # 81497 ; http://n2t.net/addgene:81497 ; RRID:Addgene_81497)
