>Addgene plasmid #81497 | pDONR223_POT1_p.G76V | depositor partial sequence | sequence record 154816 | Insert sequence
ATGTCTTTGGTTCCAGCAACAAATTATATATATACACCCCTGAATCAACTTAAGGGTGGTACAATTGTCA
ATGTCTATGGTGTTGTGAAGTTCTTTAAGCCCCCATATCTAAGCAAAGGAACTGATTATTGCTCAGTTGT
AACTATTGTGGACCAGACAAATGTAAAACTAACTTGCCTGCTCTTTAGTGGAAACTATGAAGCCCTTCCA
ATAATTTATAAAAATGTAGATATTGTTCGCTTTCACAGGCTGAAGATTCAAGTATATAAAAAGGAGACTC
AGGGTATCACCAGCTCTGGCTTTGCATCTTTGACGTTTGAGGGAACTTTGGGAGCCCCTATCATACCTCG
CACTTCAAGCAAGTATTTTAACTTCACTACTGAGGACCACAAAATGGTAGAAGCCTTACGTGTTTGGGCA
TCTACTCATATGTCACCGTCTTGGACATTACTAAAATTGTGTGATGTTCAGCCAATGCAGTATTTTGACC
TGACTTGTCAGCTCTTGGGCAAAGCAGAAGTGGACGGAGCATCATTTCTTCTAAAGGTATGGGATGGCAC
CAGGACACCATTTCCATCTTGGAGAGTCTTAATACAAGACCTTGTTCTTGAAGGTGATTTAAGTCACATC
CATCGGCTACAAAATCTGACAATAGACATTTTAGTCTACGATAACCATGTTCATGTGGCAAGATCTCTGA
AGGTTGGAAGCTTTCTTAGAATCTATAGCCTTCATACCAAACTTCAATCAATGAATTCAGAGAATCAGAC
AATGTTAAGTTTAGAGTTTCATCTTCATGGAGGTACCAGTTACGGTCGGGGAATCAGGGTCTTGCCAGAA
AGTAACTCTGATGTGGATCAACTGAAAAAGGATTTAGAATCTGCAAATTTGACAGCCAATCAGCATTCAG
ATGTTATCTGTCAATCAGAACCTGACGACAGCTTTCCAAGCTCTGGATCAGTATCATTATACGAGGTAGA
AAGATGTCAACAGCTATCTGCTACAATACTTACAGATCATCAGTATTTGGAGAGGACACCACTATGTGCC
ATTTTGAAACAAAAAGCTCCTCAACAATACCGCATCCGAGCAAAATTGAGGTCATATAAGCCCAGAAGAC
TATTTCAGTCTGTTAAACTTCATTGCCCTAAATGTCATTTGCTGCAAGAAGTTCCACATGAGGGCGATTT
GGATATAATTTTTCAGGATGGTGCAACTAAAACCCCAGATGTCAAGCTACAAAATACATCATTATATGAT
TCAAAAATCTGGACCACTAAAAATCAAAAAGGACGAAAAGTAGCAGTTCATTTTGTGAAAAATAATGGTA
TTCTCCCGCTTTCAAATGAATGTCTACTTTTGATAGAAGGAGGTACACTCAGTGAAATTTGCAAACTCTC
GAACAAGTTTAATAGTGTAATTCCTGTGAGATCTGGCCACGAAGACCTGGAACTTTTGGACCTTTCAGCA
CCATTTCTTATACAAGGAACAATACATCACTATGGATGTAAACAGTGTTCTAGTTTGAGATCCATACAAA
ATCTAAATTCCCTGGTTGATAAAACATCGTGGATTCCTTCTTCTGTGGCAGAAGCACTGGGTATTGTACC
CCTCCAATATGTGTTTGTTATGACCTTTACACTTGATGATGGAACAGGAGTACTAGAAGCCTATCTCATG
GATTCTGACAAATTCTTCCAGATTCCAGCATCAGAAGTTCTGATGGATGATGACCTTCAGAAAAGTGTGG
ATATGATCATGGATATGTTTTGTCCTCCAGGAATAAAAATTGATGCATATCCGTGGTTGGAATGCTTCAT
CAAGTCATACAATGTCACAAATGGAACAGATAATCAAATTTGCTATCAGATTTTTGACACCACAGTTGCA
GAAGATGTAATC
