>Addgene plasmid #81497 | pDONR223_POT1_p.G76V | addgene partial sequence | sequence record 156523 | M13-F20 5'-TGTAAAACGACGGCCAGT-3'
TTCGTTGCAACAAATTGATGAGCAATGCTTTTTTATAATGACAACTTTGTACAAAAAAGTTGGCACCATG
TCTTTGGTTCCAGCAACAAATTATATATATACACCCCTGAATCAACTTAAGGGTGGTACAATTGTCAATG
TCTATGGTGTTGTGAAGTTCTTTAAGCCCCCATATCTAAGCAAAGGAACTGATTATTGCTCAGTTGTAAC
TATTGTGGACCAGACAAATGTAAAACTAACTTGCCTGCTCTTTAGTGGAAACTATGAAGCCCTTCCAATA
ATTTATAAAAATGTAGATATTGTTCGCTTTCACAGGCTGAAGATTCAAGTATATAAAAAGGAGACTCAGG
GTATCACCAGCTCTGGCTTTGCATCTTTGACGTTTGAGGGAACTTTGGGAGCCCCTATCATACCTCGCAC
TTCAAGCAAGTATTTTAACTTCACTACTGAGGACCACAAAATGGTAGAAGCCTTACGTGTTTGGGCATCT
ACTCATATGTCACCGTCTTGGACATTACTAAAATTGTGTGATGTTCAGCCAATGCAGTATTTTGACCTGA
CTTGTCAGCTCTTGGGCAAAGCAGAAGTGGACGGAGCATCATTTCTTCTAAAGGTATGGGATGGCACCAG
GACACCATTTCCATCTTGGAGAGTCTTAATACAAGACCTTGTTCTTGAAGGTGATTTAAGTCACATCCAT
CGGCTACAAAATCTGACAATAGACATTTTAGTCTACGATAACCATGTTCATGTGGCAAGATCTCTGAAGG
TTGGAAGCTTTCTTAGAATCTATAGCCTTCATACCAAACTTCAATCAATGAATTCAGAGAATCAGACAAT
GTTAAGTTTAGAGTTTCATCTTCATGGAGGTACCAGTTACGGTCGGGGAATCAGGGTCTTGCCAGAAAGT
AACTCTGATGTGGATCAACTGAAAAAGGATTTAGAATCTGCAAATTTGACAGCCAATCAGCATTCAGATG
TTATCTGTCAATCAGAACCTGACGACAGC
